>Addgene plasmid #200373 | pHiUGE HA-epitope donor ORF2 | addgene full sequence | sequence record 397520 | Addgene NGS Result
CCTGCAGGCAGCTGCGCGCTCGCTCGCTCACTGAGGCCGCCCGGGCGTCGGGCGACCTTTGGTCGCCCGG
CCTCAGTGAGCGAGCGAGCGCGCAGAGAGGGAGTGGCCAACTCCATCACTAGGGGTTCCTGCGGCCGCAC
GCGTGAGGGCCTATTTCCCATGATTCCTTCATATTTGCATATACGATACAAGGCTGTTAGAGAGATAATT
GGAATTAATTTGACTGTAAACACAAAGATATTAGTACAAAATACGTGACGTAGAAAGTAATAATTTCTTG
GGTAGTTTGCAGTTTTAAAATTATGTTTTAAAATGGACTATCATATGCTTACCGTAACTTGAAAGTATTT
CGATTTCTTGGCTTTATATATCTTGTGGAAAGGACGAAACACCGACGCTTCCGAGTACGGTACGTTTTAG
AGCTAGAAATAGCAAGTTAAAATAAGGCTAGTCCGTTATCAACTTGAAAAAGTGGCACCGAGTCGGTGCT
TTTTTTCTAGACCTGTACCGTACTCGGAAGCGTCGGATCCAATACCCTTACGATGTACCGGATTACGCAT
AGCTAGCTAGCTAGAGCATAGTCAGGAACGTCATAGGGATAGCTCGAGCCTGTACCGTACTCGGAAGCGT
CCACGTGCGGACCGAGCGGCCGCAGGAACCCCTAGTGATGGAGTTGGCCACTCCCTCTCTGCGCGCTCGC
TCGCTCACTGAGGCCGGGCGACCAAAGGTCGCCCGACGCCCGGGCTTTGCCCGGGCGGCCTCAGTGAGCG
AGCGAGCGCGCAGCTGCCTGCAGGGGCGCCTGATGCGGTATTTTCTCCTTACGCATCTGTGCGGTATTTC
ACACCGCATA
[95 nt withheld, positions 851-945]
T
[46 nt withheld, positions 947-992]
C
[141 nt withheld, positions 994-1134]
CCTTTGACGTTGGAGTCCACGTTCTTT
[37 nt withheld, positions 1162-1198]
ACTCTATCTCGGGCTATTCTTTTGATTTATAAGGGATTTTGCCGATTTCGGTCTATTGGTTAAAAAATGA
GCTGATTTAACAAAAATTTAACGCGAATTTTAACAAAATATTAACGTTTACAATTTTATGGTGCACTCTC
AGTACAATCTGCTCTGATGCCGCATAGTTAAGCCAGCCCCGACACCCGCCAACACCCGCTGACGCGCCCT
GACGGGCTTGTCTGCTCCCGGCATCCGCTTACAGACAAGCTGTGACCGTCTCCGGGAGCTGCATGTGTCA
GAGGTTTTCACCGTCATCACCGAAACGCGCGAGACGAAAGGGCCTCGTGATACGCCTATTTTTATAGGTT
AATGTCATGATAATAATGGTTTCTTAGACGTCAGGTGGCACTTTTCGGGGAAATGTGCGCGGAACCCCTA
TTTGTTTATTTTTCTAAATACATTCAAATATGTATCCGCTCATGAGACAATAACCCTGATAAATGCTTCA
ATAATATTGAAAAAGGAAGAGTATGAGTATTCAACATTTCCGTGTCGCCCTTATTCCCTTTTTTGCGGCA
TTTTGCCTTCCTGTTTTTGCTCACCCAGAAACGCTGGTGAAAGTAAAAGATGCTGAAGATCAGTTGGGTG
CACGAGTGGGTTACATCGAACTGGATCTCAACAGCGGTAAGATCCTTGAGAGTTTTCGCCCCGAAGAACG
TTTTCCAATGATGAGCACTTTTAAAGTTCTGCTATGTGGCGCGGTATTATCCCGTATTGACGCCGGGCAA
GAGCAACTCGGTCGCCGCATACACTATTCTCAGAATGACTTGGTTGAGTACTCACCAGTCACAGAAAAGC
ATCTTACGGATGGCATGACAGTAAGAGAATTATGCAGTGCTGCCATAACCATGAGTGATAACACTGCGGC
CAACTTACTTCTGACAACGATCGGAGGACCGAAGGAGCTAACCGCTTTTTTGCACAACATGGGGGATCAT
GTAACTCGCCTTGATCGTTGGGAACCGGAGCTGAATGAAGCCATACCAAACGACGAGCGTGACACCACGA
TGCCTGTAGCAATGGCAACAACGTTGCGCAAACTATTAACTGGCGAACTACTTACTCTAGCTTCCCGGCA
ACAATTAATAGACTGGATGGAGGCGGATAAAGTTGCAGGACCACTTCTGCGCTCGGCCCTTCCGGCTGGC
TGGTTTATTGCTGATAAATCTGGAGCCGGTGAGCGTGGGTCTCGCGGTATCATTGCAGCACTGGGGCCAG
ATGGTAAGCCCTCCCGTATCGTAGTTATCTACACGACGGGGAGTCAGGCAACTATGGATGAACGAAATAG
ACAGATCGCTGAGATAGGTGCCTCACTGATTAAGCATTGGTAACTGTCAGACCAAGTTTACTCATATATA
CTTTAGATTGATTTAAAACTTCATTTTTAATTTAAAAGGATCTAGGTGAAGATCCTTTTTGATAATCTCA
TGACCAAAATCCCTTAACGTGAGTTTTCGTTCCACTGAGCGTCAGACCCCGTAGAAAAGATCAAAGGATC
TTCTTGAGATCCTTTTTTTCTGCGCGTAATCTGCTGCTTGCAAACAAAAAAACCACCGCTACCAGCGGTG
GTTTGTTTGCCGGATCAAGAGCTACCAACTCTTTTTCCGAAGGTAACTGGCTTCAGCAGAGCGCAGATAC
CAAATACTGTTCTTCTAGTGTAGCCGTAGTTAGGCCACCACTTCAAGAACTCTGTAGCACCGCCTACATA
CCTCGCTCTGCTAATCCTGTTACCAGTGGCTGCTGCCAGTGGCGATAAGTCGTGTCTTACCGGGTTGGAC
TCAAGACGATAGTTACCGGATAAGGCGCAGCGGTCGGGCTGAACGGGGGGTTCGTGCACACAGCCCAGCT
TGGAGCGAACGACCTACACCGAACTGAGATACCTACAGCGTGAGCTATGAGAAAGCGCCACGCTTCCCGA
AGGGAGAAAGGCGGACAGGTATCCGGTAAGCGGCAGGGTCGGAACAGGAGAGCGCACGAGGGAGCTTCCA
GGGGGAAACGCCTGGTATCTTTATAGTCCTGTCGGGTTTCGCCACCTCTGACTTGAGCGTCGATTTTTGT
GATGCTCGTCAGGGGGGCGGAGCCTATGGAAAAACGCCAGCAACGCGGCCTTTTTACGGTTCCTGGCCTT
TTGCTGGCCTTTTGCTCACATGT
Features (pLannotate 1.2.2; 12 found; start..end, strand, type, name):
     12..39      +  repeat_region  AAV2 ITR (fragment): inverted terminal repeat of adeno-associated virus serotype 2 inverted
     68..95      +  repeat_region  AAV2 ITR (fragment): inverted terminal repeat of adeno-associated virus serotype 2 inverted
    145..385     +  promoter       U6 promoter: RNA polymerase III promoter for human U6 snRNA
    414..489     +  misc_RNA       gRNA scaffold: guide RNA scaffold for the Streptococcus pyogenes CRISPR/Cas9 system
    654..794     +  repeat_region  AAV2 ITR: inverted terminal repeat of adeno-associated virus serotype 2 inverted
    799..850     -  misc_feature   bom (fragment): basis of mobility region from pBR322
    869..1324    +  rep_origin     f1 ori (sequence partly withheld): f1 bacteriophage origin of replication; arrow indicates direction of (+) strand synthesis
   1325..1374    -  misc_feature   bom (fragment): basis of mobility region from pBR322
   1476..1511    -  CDS            rop (fragment): Rop protein, which maintains plasmids at low copy number; rop
   1606..1710    +  promoter       AmpR promoter: bla
   1711..2571    +  CDS            AmpR: β-lactamase; bla; confers resistance to ampicillin, carbenicillin, and related antibiotics
   2742..3330    +  rep_origin     ori: high-copy-number ColE1/pMB1/pBR322/pUC origin of replication
