[The description below was written by a language model from this plasmid's Addgene catalogue record and pLannotate feature annotations shown in this document.]
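Description:
pHiUGE HA-epitope donor ORF2 is a small (about 3.4 kb) donor plasmid from the Homology-independent Universal Genome Engineering (HiUGE) system, catalogued as a mammalian expression vector on the pHiUGE backbone. Its stated purpose is to add a C-terminal HA epitope tag to endogenously expressed proteins. The annotated features show an AAV2 genome layout: inverted terminal repeats (one annotated at full length, the other detected only as short fragments) flank the payload region, so the cassette is in principle packageable into recombinant AAV for delivery. In bacteria the plasmid is maintained through a high-copy ColE1/pUC-type origin and selected with ampicillin via the bla gene and its own promoter. An f1 phage origin and residual pBR322 bom and rop fragments are also present in the backbone.

Between the ITRs, the feature table identifies a human U6 RNA polymerase III promoter driving a guide RNA built on the Streptococcus pyogenes Cas9 scaffold. The short gap between promoter and scaffold is where a spacer would sit, although its target is not stated in the record. The HA epitope insert itself is not annotated. It presumably lies in the unannotated stretch between the gRNA scaffold and the downstream ITR, but the record does not define its boundaries or any flanking cleavage sites. No Cas9 gene is present, so the nuclease, and any guide directed at the gene to be tagged, must come from another source. The "ORF2" designation suggests this is one of a set of reading-frame variants, chosen so that the tag is in frame with the target coding sequence after homology-independent insertion. The record does not spell this out.
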