Addgene plasmid #200373: pHiUGE HA-epitope donor ORF2
Purpose: Tagging endogenously expressed proteins with HA epitope, C-terminal
Depositing lab: Scott Soderling. Depositing organization: Duke University. Publication: Plug-and-Play Protein Modification Using Homology-Independent Universal Genome Engineering. Gao Y, Hisey E, Bradshaw TWA, Erata E, Brown WE, Courtland JL, Uezu A, Xiang Y, Diao Y, Soderling SH. Neuron. 2019 Aug 21;103(4):583-597.e8. doi: 10.1016/j.neuron.2019.05.047. Epub 2019 Jul 1. PubMed 31272828.
Backbone
  Vector backbone: pHiUGE
  Vector type: Mammalian Expression
Growth in bacteria
  Bacterial resistance: Ampicillin, 100 μg/mL
  Growth temperature: 30°C
  Growth strain: NEB Stable
  Copy number: Unknown
Gene/Insert
  Gene/Insert name: HA epitope
  Species: Other
  Mutation: NA
  Cloning method: Unknown
Terms and licenses: Academic/Nonprofit Terms; Industry Terms: Not Available to Industry
How to cite: pHiUGE HA-epitope donor ORF2 was a gift from Scott Soderling (Addgene plasmid # 200373 ; http://n2t.net/addgene:200373 ; RRID:Addgene_200373)
